>Addgene plasmid #240143 | pMSCV-HA-human Cyclin L1 gamma-IRES-EYFP | addgene full sequence | sequence record 477227 | Addgene NGS Result
GAAGATCCTTTGATCTTTTCTACGGGGTCTGACGCTCAGTGGAACGAAAACTCACGTTAAGGGATTTTGG
TCATGAGATTATCAAAAAGGATCTTCACCTAGATCCTTTTAAATTAAAAATGAAGTTTTAAATCAATCTA
AAGTATATATGAGTAAACTTGGTCTGACAGTTACCAATGCTTAATCAGTGAGGCACCTATCTCAGCGATC
TGTCTATTTCGTTCATCCATAGTTGCCTGACTCCCCGTCGTGTAGATAACTACGATACGGGAGGGCTTAC
CATCTGGCCCCAGTGCTGCAATGATACCGCGAGACCCACGCTCACCGGCTCCAGATTTATCAGCAATAAA
CCAGCCAGCCGGAAGGGCCGAGCGCAGAAGTGGTCCTGCAACTTTATCCGCCTCCATCCAGTCTATTAAT
TGTTGCCGGGAAGCTAGAGTAAGTAGTTCGCCAGTTAATAGTTTGCGCAACGTTGTTGCCATTGCTACAG
GCATCGTGGTGTCACGCTCGTCGTTTGGTATGGCTTCATTCAGCTCCGGTTCCCAACGATCAAGGCGAGT
TACATGATCCCCCATGTTGTGCAAAAAAGCGGTTAGCTCCTTCGGTCCTCCGATCGTTGTCAGAAGTAAG
TTGGCCGCAGTGTTATCACTCATGGTTATGGCAGCACTGCATAATTCTCTTACTGTCATGCCATCCGTAA
GATGCTTTTCTGTGACTGGTGAGTACTCAACCAAGTCATTCTGAGAATAGTGTATGCGGCGACCGAGTTG
CTCTTGCCCGGCGTCAATACGGGATAATACCGCGCCACATAGCAGAACTTTAAAAGTGCTCATCATTGGA
AAACGTTCTTCGGGGCGAAAACTCTCAAGGATCTTACCGCTGTTGAGATCCAGTTCGATGTAACCCACTC
GTGCACCCAACTGATCTTCAGCATCTTTTACTTTCACCAGCGTTTCTGGGTGAGCAAAAACAGGAAGGCA
AAATGCCGCAAAAAAGGGAATAAGGGCGACACGGAAATGTTGAATACTCATACTCTTCCTTTTTCAATAT
TATTGAAGCATTTATCAGGGTTATTGTCTCATGAGCGGATACATATTTGAATGTATTTAGAAAAATAAAC
AAATAGGGGTTCCGCGCACATTTCCCCGAAAAGTGCCACCTGACGTCTAAGAAACCATTATTATCATGAC
ATTAACCTATAAAAATAGGCGTATCACGAGGCCCTTTCGTCTCGCGCGTTTCGGTGATGACGGTGAAAAC
CTCTGACACATGCAGCTCCCGGAGACGGTCACAGCTTGTCTGTAAGCGGATGCCGGGAGCAGACAAGCCC
GTCAGGGCGCGTCAGCGGGTGTTGGCGGGTGTCGGGGCTGGCTTAACTATGCGGCATCAGAGCAGATTGT
ACTGAGAGTGCACCATATGCGGTGTGAAATACCGCACAGATGCGTAAGGAGAAAATACCGCATCAGGCGC
CATTCGCCATTCAGGCTGCGCAACTGTTGGGAAGGGCGATCGGTGCGGGCCTCTTCGCTATTACGCCAGC
TGGCGAAAGGGGGATGTGCTGCAAGGCGATTAAGTTGGGTAACGCCAGGGTTTTCCCAGTCACGACGTTG
TAAAACGACGGCGCAAGGAATGGTGCATGCAAGGAGATGGCGCCCAACAGTCCCCCGGCCACGGGGCCTG
CCACCATACCCACGCCGAAACAAGCGCTCATGAGCCCGAAGTGGCGAGCCCGATCTTCCCCATCGGTGAT
GTCGGCGATATAGGCGCCAGCAACCGCACCTGTGGCGCCGGTGATGCCGGCCACGATGCGTCCGGCGTAG
AGGCGATTAGTCCAATTTGTTAAAGACAGGATATCAGTGGTCCAGGCTCTAGTTTTGACTCAACAATATC
ACCAGCTGAAGCCTATAGAGTACGAGCCATAGATAAAATAAAAGATTTTATTTAGTCTCCAGAAAAAGGG
GGGAATGAAAGACCCCACCTGTAGGTTTGGCAAGCTAGCTTAAGTAACGCCATTTTGCAAGGCATGGAAA
ATACATAACTGAGAATAGAGAAGTTCAGATCAAGGTTAGGAACAGAGAGACAGCAGAATATGGGCCAAAC
AGGATATCTGTGGTAAGCAGTTCCTGCCCCGGCTCAGGGCCAAGAACAGATGGTCCCCAGATGCGGTCCC
GCCCTCAGCAGTTTCTAGAGAACCATCAGATGTTTCCAGGGTGCCCCAAGGACCTGAAATGACCCTGTGC
CTTATTTGAACTAACCAATCAGTTCGCTTCTCGCTTCTGTTCGCGCGCTTCTGCTCCCCGAGCTCAATAA
AAGAGCCCACAACCCCTCACTCGGCGCGCCAGTCCTCCGATAGACTGCGTCGCCCGGGTACCCGTATTCC
CAATAAAGCCTCTTGCTGTTTGCATCCGAATCGTGGACTCGCTGATCCTTGGGAGGGTCTCCTCAGATTG
ATTGACTGCCCACCTCGGGGGTCTTTCATTTGGAGGTTCCACCGAGATTTGGAGACCCCTGCCCAGGGAC
CACCGACCCCCCCGCCGGGAGGCAAGCTGGCCAGCGGTCGTTTCGTGTCTGTCTCTGTCTTTGTGCGTGT
TTGTGCCGGCATCTAATGTTTGCGCCTGCGTCTGTACTAGTTAGCTAACTAGCTCTGTATCTGGCGGACC
CGTGGTGGAACTGACGAGTTCTGAACACCCGGCCGCAACCCTGGGAGACGTCCCAGGGACTTTGGGGGCC
GTTTTTGTGGCCCGACCTGAGGAAGGGAGTCGATGTGGAATCCGACCCCGTCAGGATATGTGGTTCTGGT
AGGAGACGAGAACCTAAAACAGTTCCCGCCTCCGTCTGAATTTTTGCTTTCGGTTTGGAACCGAAGCCGC
GCGTCTTGTCTGCTGCAGCGCTGCAGCATCGTTCTGTGTTGTCTCTGTCTGACTGTGTTTCTGTATTTGT
CTGAAAATTAGGGCCAGACTGTTACCACTCCCTTAAGTTTGACCTTAGGTCACTGGAAAGATGTCGAGCG
GATCGCTCACAACCAGTCGGTAGATGTCAAGAAGAGACGTTGGGTTACCTTCTGCTCTGCAGAATGGCCA
ACCTTTAACGTCGGATGGCCGCGAGACGGCACCTTTAACCGAGACCTCATCACCCAGGTTAAGATCAAGG
TCTTTTCACCTGGCCCGCATGGACACCCAGACCAGGTCCCCTACATCGTGACCTGGGAAGCCTTGGCTTT
TGACCCCCCTCCCTGGGTCAAGCCCTTTGTACACCCTAAGCCTCCGCCTCCTCTTCCTCCATCCGCCCCG
TCTCTCCCCCTTGAACCTCCTCGTTCGACCCCGCCTCGATCCTCCCTTTATCCAGCCCTCACTCCTTCTC
TAGGCGCCGGAATTCATGTACCCATACGACGTCCCAGACTACGCTGCGGCGTCCGGGCCTCATTCGACAG
CTACTGCTGCCGCAGCCGCCTCATCGGCCGCCCCAAGCGCGGGCGGCTCCAGCTCCGGGACGACGACCAC
GACGACGACCACGACGGGAGGGATCCTGATCGGCGATCGCCTGTACTCGGAAGTTTCACTTACCATCGAC
CACTCTCTGATTCCGGAGGAGAGGCTCTCGCCCACCCCATCCATGCAGGATGGGCTCGACCTGCCCAGTG
AGACGGACTTACGCATCCTGGGCTGCGAGCTCATCCAGGCCGCCGGCATTCTCCTCCGGCTGCCGCAGGT
GGCGATGGCAACGGGGCAGGTGTTGTTTCATCGTTTTTTCTACTCCAAATCTTTCGTCAAACACAGTTTC
GAGATTGTTGCTATGGCTTGTATTAATCTTGCATCAAAAATCGAAGAAGCACCTAGAAGAATAAGAGATG
TGATTAATGTATTCCACCACCTCCGCCAGTTAAGAGGAAAAAGCGACCAGCTACATTTACCAAAGCCTGG
GTGACTCGAGCGGGATCAATTCCGCCCCCCCCCTAACGTTACTGGCCGAAGCCGCTTGGAATAAGGCCGG
TGTGCGTTTGTCTATATGTTATTTTCCACCATATTGCCGTCTTTTGGCAATGTGAGGGCCCGGAAACCTG
GCCCTGTCTTCTTGACGAGCATTCCTAGGGGTCTTTCCCCTCTCGCCAAAGGAATGCAAGGTCTGTTGAA
TGTCGTGAAGGAAGCAGTTCCTCTGGAAGCTTCTTGAAGACAAACAACGTCTGTAGCGACCCTTTGCAGG
CAGCGGAACCCCCCACCTGGCGACAGGTGCCTCTGCGGCCAAAAGCCACGTGTATAAGATACACCTGCAA
AGGCGGCACAACCCCAGTGCCACGTTGTGAGTTGGATAGTTGTGGAAAGAGTCAAATGGCTCTCCTCAAG
CGTATTCAACAAGGGGCTGAAGGATGCCCAGAAGGTACCCCATTGTATGGGATCTGATCTGGGGCCTCGG
TGCACATGCTTTACATGTGTTTAGTCGAGGTTAAAAAAACGTCTAGGCCCCCCGAACCACGGGGACGTGG
TTTTCCTTTGAAAAACACGATAATACCATGGTGAGCAAGGGCGAGGAGCTGTTCACCGGGGTGGTGCCCA
TCCTGGTCGAGCTGGACGGCGACGTAAACGGCCACAAGTTCAGCGTGTCCGGCGAGGGCGAGGGCGATGC
CACCTACGGCAAGCTGACCCTGAAGTTCATCTGCACCACCGGCAAGCTGCCCGTGCCCTGGCCCACCCTC
GTGACCACCTTCGGCTACGGCCTGCAGTGCTTCGCCCGCTACCCCGACCACATGAAGCAGCACGACTTCT
TCAAGTCCGCCATGCCCGAAGGCTACGTCCAGGAGCGCACCATCTTCTTCAAGGACGACGGCAACTACAA
GACCCGCGCCGAGGTGAAGTTCGAGGGCGACACCCTGGTGAACCGCATCGAGCTGAAGGGCATCGACTTC
AAGGAGGACGGCAACATCCTGGGGCACAAGCTGGAGTACAACTACAACAGCCACAACGTCTATATCATGG
CCGACAAGCAGAAGAACGGCATCAAGGTGAACTTCAAGATCCGCCACAACATCGAGGACGGCAGCGTGCA
GCTCGCCGACCACTACCAGCAGAACACCCCCATCGGCGACGGCCCCGTGCTGCTGCCCGACAACCACTAC
CTGAGCTACCAGTCCGCCCTGAGCAAAGACCCCAACGAGAAGCGCGATCACATGGTCCTGCTGGAGTTCG
TGACCGCCGCCGGGATCACTCTCGGCATGGACGAGCTGTACAAGTAAAGCGGCCGCGACTCTAGAGTCGA
CCTGCAGGCATGCAAGCTTCAGGTAGCCGGCTAACGTTAACAACCGGTACCTCTAGAACTATAGCTAGCA
TGCGCAAATTTAAAGCGCTGATATCGATAAAATAAAAGATTTTATTTAGTCTCCAGAAAAAGGGGGGAAT
GAAAGACCCCACCTGTAGGTTTGGCAAGCTAGCTTAAGTAACGCCATTTTGCAAGGCATGGAAAATACAT
AACTGAGAATAGAGAAGTTCAGATCAAGGTTAGGAACAGAGAGACAGCAGAATATGGGCCAAACAGGATA
TCTGTGGTAAGCAGTTCCTGCCCCGGCTCAGGGCCAAGAACAGATGGTCCCCAGATGCGGTCCCGCCCTC
AGCAGTTTCTAGAGAACCATCAGATGTTTCCAGGGTGCCCCAAGGACCTGAAATGACCCTGTGCCTTATT
TGAACTAACCAATCAGTTCGCTTCTCGCTTCTGTTCGCGCGCTTCTGCTCCCCGAGCTCAATAAAAGAGC
CCACAACCCCTCACTCGGCGCGCCAGTCCTCCGATAGACTGCGTCGCCCGGGTACCCGTGTATCCAATAA
ACCCTCTTGCAGTTGCATCCGACTTGTGGTCTCGCTGTTCCTTGGGAGGGTCTCCTCTGAGTGATTGACT
ACCCGTCAGCGGGGGTCTTTCATGGGTAACAGTTTCTTGAAGTTGGAGAACAACATTCTGAGGGTAGGAG
TCGAATATTAAGTAATCCTGACTCAATTAGCCACTGTTTTGAATCCACATACTCCAATACTCCTGAAATA
GTTCATTATGGACAGCGCAGAAAGAGCTGGGGAGAATTGTGAAATTGTTATCCGCTCACAATTCCACACA
ACATACGAGCCGGAAGCATAAAGTGTAAAGCCTGGGGTGCCTAATGAGTGAGCTAACTCACATTAATTGC
GTTGCGCTCACTGCCCGCTTTCCAGTCGGGAAACCTGTCGTGCCAGCTGCATTAATGAATCGGCCAACGC
GCGGGGAGAGGCGGTTTGCGTATTGGGCGCTCTTCCGCTTCCTCGCTCACTGACTCGCTGCGCTCGGTCG
TTCGGCTGCGGCGAGCGGTATCAGCTCACTCAAAGGCGGTAATACGGTTATCCACAGAATCAGGGGATAA
CGCAGGAAAGAACATGTGAGCAAAAGGCCAGCAAAAGGCCAGGAACCGTAAAAAGGCCGCGTTGCTGGCG
TTTTTCCATAGGCTCCGCCCCCCTGACGAGCATCACAAAAATCGACGCTCAAGTCAGAGGTGGCGAAACC
CGACAGGACTATAAAGATACCAGGCGTTTCCCCCTGGAAGCTCCCTCGTGCGCTCTCCTGTTCCGACCCT
GCCGCTTACCGGATACCTGTCCGCCTTTCTCCCTTCGGGAAGCGTGGCGCTTTCTCATAGCTCACGCTGT
AGGTATCTCAGTTCGGTGTAGGTCGTTCGCTCCAAGCTGGGCTGTGTGCACGAACCCCCCGTTCAGCCCG
ACCGCTGCGCCTTATCCGGTAACTATCGTCTTGAGTCCAACCCGGTAAGACACGACTTATCGCCACTGGC
AGCAGCCACTGGTAACAGGATTAGCAGAGCGAGGTATGTAGGCGGTGCTACAGAGTTCTTGAAGTGGTGG
CCTAACTACGGCTACACTAGAAGAACAGTATTTGGTATCTGCGCTCTGCTGAAGCCAGTTACCTTCGGAA
AAAGAGTTGGTAGCTCTTGATCCGGCAAACAAACCACCGCTGGTAGCGGTGGTTTTTTTGTTTGCAAGCA
GCAGATTACGCGCAGAAAAAAAGGATCTCAA
Features (pLannotate 1.2.2; 20 found; start..end, strand, type, name):
    171..1031    -  CDS            AmpR: β-lactamase; bla; confers resistance to ampicillin, carbenicillin, and related antibiotics
   1032..1136    -  promoter       AmpR promoter: bla
   1231..1266    +  CDS            rop (fragment): Rop protein, which maintains plasmids at low copy number; rop
   1368..1467    +  misc_feature   bom (fragment): basis of mobility region from pBR322
   1473..1622    -  CDS            lacZα (fragment): LacZα fragment of β-galactosidase; lacZ fragment
   1622..1823    -  CDS            TcR (fragment): tetracycline efflux protein; tet; confers resistance to tetracycline
   1824..1922    +  CDS            env (fragment): murine leukemia virus gPr80 envelope polyprotein precursor; env; proteolytically cleaved into gp70SU and p15TM subunits
   1964..2480    +  LTR            5' LTR: 5' long terminal repeat from murine embryonic stem cell virus
   2544..2885    +  misc_feature   MESV Ψ: packaging signal of murine embryonic stem cell virus
   2952..3368    +  CDS            gag (truncated): truncated Moloney murine leukemia virus (MMLV) gag gene lacking the start codon
   3409..3891    +  CDS            CCNL1 (fragment): CCNL1_HUMAN - Experimental evidence at protein level: Swiss-Prot protein existence level 1. Involved in pre-mRNA splicing. Functions in association with cyclin-dependent kinases (CDKs) (PubMed:18216018). Inhibited by the CDK-specific inhibitor CDKN1A/p21 (PubMed:11980906). May play a role in the regulation of RNA polymerase II (pol II). May be a candidate proto- oncogene in head and neck squamous cell carcinomas (HNSCC) (PubMed:12414649, PubMed:15700036). From Homo sapiens (Human).
   3945..4505    +  misc_feature   IRES: internal ribosome entry site (IRES) of the encephalomyocarditis virus (EMCV)
   4508..5227    +  CDS            EYFP: enhanced YFP mammalian codon-optimized
   5239..5269    +  misc_feature   MCS (fragment): pUC18/19 multiple cloning site
   5389..5903    +  LTR            3' LTR: 3' long terminal repeat from murine embryonic stem cell virus
   6065..6081    -  protein_bind   lac operator: The lac repressor binds to the lac operator to inhibit transcription in E. coli. This inhibition can be relieved by adding lactose or isopropyl-β-D-thiogalactopyranoside (IPTG). lac repressor encoded by lacI
   6089..6119    -  promoter       lac promoter: promoter for the E. coli lac operon
   6134..6155    -  protein_bind   CAP binding site: CAP binding activates transcription in the presence of cAMP. E. coli catabolite activator protein
   6168..6260    -  CDS            lacI (fragment): lac repressor; lacI; The lac repressor binds to the lac operator to inhibit transcription in E. coli. This inhibition can be relieved by adding lactose or isopropyl-β-D-thiogalactopyranoside (IPTG).
   6443..7031    -  rep_origin     ori: high-copy-number ColE1/pMB1/pBR322/pUC origin of replication
