[The description below was written by a language model from this plasmid's Addgene catalogue record and pLannotate feature annotations shown in this document.]
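Description:
pMSCV-HA-human Cyclin L1 gamma-IRES-EYFP is a gammaretroviral expression vector built on the pMSCV (murine stem cell virus) backbone, designed to deliver and express the gamma isoform of human cyclin L1 (CCNL1) in mammalian cells. In bacteria it is maintained through a ColE1/pUC-type origin of replication and selected with ampicillin via the β-lactamase gene. The backbone also carries short remnants of rop, bom, lacZα, TcR, lacI and the lac promoter/operator region, which are leftovers from earlier cloning vectors rather than functional parts. The full sequenced plasmid is about 7.0 kb.

The viral cassette is framed by 5′ and 3′ long terminal repeats from murine embryonic stem cell virus. Downstream of the 5′ LTR lie the MESV Ψ packaging signal and a truncated gag segment lacking its start codon, which together promote encapsidation of the genomic RNA when the plasmid is introduced into packaging cells that supply the viral proteins in trans. The catalogue lists MESV Ψ as the promoter, but in vectors of this design transcription is driven by the 5′ LTR. The roughly 0.5 kb cyclin L1 gamma coding sequence, cloned between EcoRI and XhoI sites and recorded as carrying an N-terminal HA epitope tag (the tag itself is not annotated in the feature table), is followed by an EMCV internal ribosome entry site and EYFP. This bicistronic arrangement yields one transcript from which both the tagged cyclin and the yellow fluorescent reporter are translated, so transduced cells can be identified or sorted by fluorescence and the cyclin detected or immunoprecipitated through HA. The associated publication concerns cyclin L isoform interactions with CDK11 and splicing factors and their effects on splice site selection.
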