Addgene plasmid #240143: pMSCV-HA-human Cyclin L1 gamma-IRES-EYFP
Purpose: Express Cyclin L1 gamma
Depositing lab: Vincent Kidd & Jill Lahti & Martine Roussel. Depositing organization: St. Jude Children's Research Hospital. Publication: Characterization of cyclin L1 and L2 interactions with CDK11 and splicing factors: influence of cyclin L isoforms on splice site selection. Loyer P, Trembley JH, Grenet JA, Busson A, Corlu A, Zhao W, Kocak M, Kidd VJ, Lahti JM. J Biol Chem. 2008 Mar 21;283(12):7721-32. doi: 10.1074/jbc.M708188200. Epub 2008 Jan 23. PubMed 18216018.
Backbone
  Vector backbone: pMSCV
  Backbone size w/o insert (bp): 6488
  Vector type: Retroviral
Growth in bacteria
  Bacterial resistance: Ampicillin, 100 μg/mL
  Growth temperature: 37°C
  Growth strain: NEB Stable
  Copy number: Unknown
Gene/Insert
  Gene/Insert name: Cyclin L1 gamma
  Species: H. sapiens (human)
  Insert size (bp): 516
  Entrez Gene: CCNL1 (a.k.a. ANIA6A, BM-001, PRO1073, ania-6a)
  Promoter: MESVΨ
  Tag / fusion protein: HA (N terminal on insert)
  Cloning method: Restriction Enzyme; 5′ cloning site EcoRI (not destroyed); 3′ cloning site XhoI (not destroyed)
  Sequencing primers: 5′ MSCV forw; 3′ MSCV rev
Terms and licenses: Academic/Nonprofit Terms; Industry Terms: Not Available to Industry
Depositor comments: Plasmid developed at St Jude Children's Research Hospital by the late Drs Vincent Kidd and Jill Lahti. Dr Roussel is responsible for the distribution of the plasmids.
How to cite: pMSCV-HA-human Cyclin L1 gamma-IRES-EYFP was a gift from Vincent Kidd & Jill Lahti & Martine Roussel (Addgene plasmid # 240143 ; http://n2t.net/addgene:240143 ; RRID:Addgene_240143)
